Addgene plasmid #143680: TFORF0012
Purpose: Lentiviral vector for overexpressing transcription factor ORFs with unique 24-bp barcodes. Barcodes facilitate identification of transcription factors in pooled screens.
Depositing lab: Feng Zhang. Depositing organization: Broad Institute. Publication: A transcription factor atlas of directed differentiation. Joung J, Ma S, Tay T, Geiger-Schuller KR, Kirchgatterer PC, Verdine VK, Guo B, Arias-Garcia MA, Allen WE, Singh A, Kuksenko O, Abudayyeh OO, Gootenberg JS, Fu Z, Macrae RK, Buenrostro JD, Regev A, Zhang F. Cell. 2023 Jan 5;186(1):209-229.e26. doi: 10.1016/j.cell.2022.11.026. PubMed 36608654.
Backbone
  Vector backbone: pLX_TRC317
  Backbone manufacturer: Broad Institute Genetic Perturbation Platform
  Backbone size w/o insert (bp): 8264
  Vector type: Mammalian Expression, Lentiviral
  Selectable markers: Puromycin
Growth in bacteria
  Bacterial resistance: Ampicillin, 100 μg/mL
  Growth temperature: 37°C
  Growth strain: NEB Stable
  Copy number: High Copy
Gene/Insert
  Gene/Insert name: ZNF700
  Species: H. sapiens (human)
  Insert size (bp): 2339
  Entrez Gene: ZNF700
  Promoter: EF1a
  Cloning method: Unknown
  Sequencing primers: 5′ GGGTGGAGACTGAAGTTAGGCCAG; 3′ CACATAGCGTAAAAGGAGCAACATAG
Terms and licenses: Academic/Nonprofit Terms; Industry Terms: Not Available to Industry
Depositor comments: NM_001271848,ENST00000622593 . The transcription factor ORF portion of this plasmid was synthesized by Genewiz. Please test multiple small colonies in case of plasmid recombination. To make this collection available in a timely manner, a portion of this collection was not fully sequenced by Addgene. If an Addgene verified full plasmid sequence is not available, please contact us prior to placing an order to request the full sequence.
How to cite: TFORF0012 was a gift from Feng Zhang (Addgene plasmid # 143680 ; http://n2t.net/addgene:143680 ; RRID:Addgene_143680)
