[The description below was written by a language model from this plasmid's Addgene catalogue record and pLannotate feature annotations shown in this document.]
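Description:
TFORF0012 is a third-generation-style, self-inactivating lentiviral expression plasmid built on the pLX_TRC317 backbone and carrying the human zinc-finger transcription factor gene ZNF700 as its insert. It belongs to a barcoded collection of transcription factor ORFs. Each clone pairs an ORF with a unique 24-bp barcode so that the factor can be identified by sequencing in pooled overexpression screens, such as directed-differentiation screens. In bacteria the plasmid replicates from a high-copy ColE1/pUC-type origin and is selected with ampicillin through the bla gene. An f1 origin and remnants of a lac/lacZα cloning region with T7 and T3 promoters are also present. The depositor warns that the plasmid may recombine, which is a common problem with LTR-containing plasmids.

The viral genome is transcribed from an RSV promoter fused to a truncated HIV-1 5' LTR. It contains the Ψ packaging signal with a gag fragment, the RRE for Rev-dependent nuclear export, a cPPT/CTS, a WPRE to enhance transcript expression, and a ΔU3 3' LTR followed by an SV40 poly(A) signal. Two expression units lie within this region. An SV40 early promoter drives puromycin N-acetyltransferase for selection of transduced mammalian cells, and a downstream EF-1α promoter drives the ZNF700 ORF.

The automated annotation labels only the first part of the ORF region, and it does so as a ZNF763 fragment. This probably reflects homology among related KRAB zinc-finger genes rather than a different insert, and the remainder of the ORF is unannotated. The barcode is not annotated either, so its exact position cannot be determined from the record. The sequenced length matches the stated backbone plus insert sizes.
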