Features (pLannotate 1.2.2; 31 found; start..end, strand, type, name):
      5..231     +  promoter       RSV promoter: Rous sarcoma virus enhancer/promoter
    232..412     +  LTR            5' LTR (truncated): truncated 5' long terminal repeat (LTR) from HIV-1
    459..584     +  misc_feature   HIV-1 Ψ: packaging signal of human immunodeficiency virus type 1
    568..931     +  CDS            HIV-1 gag (fragment): gag protein from human immunodeficiency virus 1; gag
   1077..1310    +  misc_feature   RRE: The Rev response element (RRE) of HIV-1 allows for Rev-dependent mRNA export from the nucleus to the cytoplasm.
   1687..1713    +  CDS            Rev (fragment): human immunodeficiency virus 1 (HIV-1) Rev protein; rev; enhances nuclear export of unspliced and incompletely spliced viral mRNAs
   1720..1743    +  promoter       SV40 promoter (fragment): SV40 early promoter
   1744..1815    +  promoter       SV40 promoter (fragment): SV40 enhancer and early promoter
   1839..1974    +  rep_origin     SV40 ori: SV40 origin of replication
   2020..2616    +  CDS            PuroR (fragment): puromycin N-acetyltransferase; pac from Streptomyces; confers resistance to puromycin
   2665..2782    +  misc_feature   cPPT/CTS: central polypurine tract and central termination sequence of HIV-1
   2847..2913    +  CDS            small t antigen (fragment): SV40 (simian virus 40) small t antigen
   2920..4098    +  promoter       EF-1α promoter: strong constitutive promoter for human elongation factor EF-1α
   4187..4696    +  CDS            ZNF763 (fragment): ZN763_HUMAN - Experimental evidence at protein level: Swiss-Prot protein existence level 1. May be involved in transcriptional regulation. From Homo sapiens (Human).
   6365..6418    +  promoter       U6 promoter (fragment): RNA polymerase III promoter for human U6 snRNA
   6460..7048    +  misc_feature   WPRE: woodchuck hepatitis virus posttranscriptional regulatory element
   7099..7118    +  misc_feature   cPPT/CTS (fragment): central polypurine tract and central termination sequence of HIV-1
   7120..7353    +  LTR            3' LTR (ΔU3): self-inactivating 3' long terminal repeat (LTR) from HIV-1
   7431..7552    +  polyA_signal   SV40 poly(A) signal: SV40 polyadenylation signal
   7592..7727    +  rep_origin     SV40 ori: SV40 origin of replication
   7748..7766    -  promoter       T7 promoter: promoter for bacteriophage T7 RNA polymerase
   7774..7929    +  CDS            lacZα (fragment): LacZα fragment of β-galactosidase; lacZ fragment
   7934..8362    +  rep_origin     f1 ori (sequence partly withheld): f1 bacteriophage origin of replication; arrow indicates direction of (+) strand synthesis
   8415..8519    +  promoter       AmpR promoter: bla
   8520..9380    +  CDS            AmpR: β-lactamase; bla; confers resistance to ampicillin, carbenicillin, and related antibiotics
   9551..10139   +  rep_origin     ori: high-copy-number ColE1/pMB1/pBR322/pUC origin of replication
  10322..10414   +  CDS            lacI (fragment): lac repressor; lacI; The lac repressor binds to the lac operator to inhibit transcription in E. coli. This inhibition can be relieved by adding lactose or isopropyl-β-D-thiogalactopyranoside (IPTG).
  10427..10448   +  protein_bind   CAP binding site: CAP binding activates transcription in the presence of cAMP. E. coli catabolite activator protein
  10463..10493   +  promoter       lac promoter: promoter for the E. coli lac operon
  10501..10517   +  protein_bind   lac operator: The lac repressor binds to the lac operator to inhibit transcription in E. coli. This inhibition can be relieved by adding lactose or isopropyl-β-D-thiogalactopyranoside (IPTG). lac repressor encoded by lacI
  10562..10580   +  promoter       T3 promoter: promoter for bacteriophage T3 RNA polymerase
>Addgene plasmid #143680 | TFORF0012 | addgene full sequence | sequence record 409427 | Addgene NGS Result
TTAATGTAGTCTTATGCAATACTCTTGTAGTCTTGCAACATGGTAACGATGAGTTAGCAACATGCCTTAC
AAGGAGAGAAAAAGCACCGTGCATGCCGATTGGTGGAAGTAAGGTGGTACGATCGTGCCTTATTAGGAAG
GCAACAGACGGGTCTGACATGGATTGGACGAACCACTGAATTGCCGCATTGCAGAGATATTGTATTTAAG
TGCCTAGCTCGATACATAAACGGGTCTCTCTGGTTAGACCAGATCTGAGCCTGGGAGCTCTCTGGCTAAC
TAGGGAACCCACTGCTTAAGCCTCAATAAAGCTTGCCTTGAGTGCTTCAAGTAGTGTGTGCCCGTCTGTT
GTGTGACTCTGGTAACTAGAGATCCCTCAGACCCTTTTAGTCAGTGTGGAAAATCTCTAGCAGTGGCGCC
CGAACAGGGACTTGAAAGCGAAAGGGAAACCAGAGGAGCTCTCTCGACGCAGGACTCGGCTTGCTGAAGC
GCGCACGGCAAGAGGCGAGGGGCGGCGACTGGTGAGTACGCCAAAAATTTTGACTAGCGGAGGCTAGAAG
GAGAGAGATGGGTGCGAGAGCGTCAGTATTAAGCGGGGGAGAATTAGATCGCGATGGGAAAAAATTCGGT
TAAGGCCAGGGGGAAAGAAAAAATATAAATTAAAACATATAGTATGGGCAAGCAGGGAGCTAGAACGATT
CGCAGTTAATCCTGGCCTGTTAGAAACATCAGAAGGCTGTAGACAAATACTGGGACAGCTACAACCATCC
CTTCAGACAGGATCAGAAGAACTTAGATCATTATATAATACAGTAGCAACCCTCTATTGTGTGCATCAAA
GGATAGAGATAAAAGACACCAAGGAAGCTTTAGACAAGATAGAGGAAGAGCAAAACAAAAGTAAGACCAC
CGCACAGCAAGCGGCCGCTGATCTTCAGACCTGGAGGAGGAGATATGAGGGACAATTGGAGAAGTGAATT
ATATAAATATAAAGTAGTAAAAATTGAACCATTAGGAGTAGCACCCACCAAGGCAAAGAGAAGAGTGGTG
CAGAGAGAAAAAAGAGCAGTGGGAATAGGAGCTTTGTTCCTTGGGTTCTTGGGAGCAGCAGGAAGCACTA
TGGGCGCAGCGTCAATGACGCTGACGGTACAGGCCAGACAATTATTGTCTGGTATAGTGCAGCAGCAGAA
CAATTTGCTGAGGGCTATTGAGGCGCAACAGCATCTGTTGCAACTCACAGTCTGGGGCATCAAGCAGCTC
CAGGCAAGAATCCTGGCTGTGGAAAGATACCTAAAGGATCAACAGCTCCTGGGGATTTGGGGTTGCTCTG
GAAAACTCATTTGCACCACTGCTGTGCCTTGGAATGCTAGTTGGAGTAATAAATCTCTGGAACAGATTTG
GAATCACACGACCTGGATGGAGTGGGACAGAGAAATTAACAATTACACAAGCTTAATACACTCCTTAATT
GAAGAATCGCAAAACCAGCAAGAAAAGAATGAACAAGAATTATTGGAATTAGATAAATGGGCAAGTTTGT
GGAATTGGTTTAACATAACAAATTGGCTGTGGTATATAAAATTATTCATAATGATAGTAGGAGGCTTGGT
AGGTTTAAGAATAGTTTTTGCTGTACTTTCTATAGTGAATAGAGTTAGGCAGGGATATTCACCATTATCG
TTTCAGACCCACCTCCCAACCCCGAGGGGACCCATGCATTGCATCTCAATTAGTCAGCAACCAGGTGTGG
AAAGTCCCCAGGCTCCCCAGCAGGCAGAAGTATGCAAAGCATGCGTCTCAATTAGTCAGCAACCATAGTC
CCGCCCCTAACTCCGCCCATCCCGCCCCTAACTCCGCCCAGTTCCGCCCATTCTCCGCCCCATGGCTGAC
TAATTTTTTTTATTTATGCAGAGGCCGAGGCCGCCTCGGCCTCTGAGCTATTCCAGAAGTAGTGAGGAGG
CTTTTTTGGAGGCCTAGGCTTTTGCAAAAAGCTTTCTAGAGGTACCACCGGAGCTTACCATGACCGAGTA
CAAGCCCACGGTGCGCCTCGCCACCCGCGACGACGTCCCCAGGGCCGTACGCACCCTCGCCGCCGCGTTC
GCCGACTACCCCGCCACGCGCCACACCGTCGATCCGGACCGCCACATCGAGCGGGTCACCGAGCTGCAAG
AACTCTTCCTCACGCGCGTCGGGCTCGACATCGGCAAGGTGTGGGTCGCGGACGACGGCGCCGCCGTGGC
GGTCTGGACCACGCCGGAGAGCGTCGAAGCGGGGGCGGTGTTCGCCGAGATCGGCCCGCGCATGGCCGAG
TTGAGCGGTTCCCGGCTGGCCGCGCAGCAACAGATGGAAGGCCTCCTGGCGCCGCACCGGCCCAAGGAGC
CCGCGTGGTTCCTGGCCACCGTCGGCGTCTCGCCCGACCACCAGGGCAAGGGTCTGGGCAGCGCCGTCGT
GCTCCCCGGAGTGGAGGCGGCCGAGCGCGCCGGGGTGCCCGCCTTCCTGGAGACCTCCGCGCCCCGCAAC
CTCCCCTTCTACGAGCGGCTCGGCTTCACCGTCACCGCCGACGTCGAGGTGCCCGAAGGACCGCGCACCT
GGTGCATGACCCGCAAGCCCGGTGCCAGTTAACGAATTCTAGATCTTGAGACAAATGGCAGTATTCATCC
ACAATTTTAAAAGAAAAGGGGGGATTGGGGGGTACAGTGCAGGGGAAAGAATAGTAGACATAATAGCAAC
AGACATACAAACTAAAGAATTACAAAAACAAATTACAAAAATTCAAAATTTTCGGGTTTATTACAGGGAC
AGCAGAGATCCACTTTGGCGCCGGCTCGAGGCCTGCAGGTGCAAAGATGGATAAAGTTTTAAACAGAGAG
GAATCTTTGCAGCTAATGGACCTTCTAGGTCTTGAAAGGAGTGGGAATTGGCTCCGGTGCCCGTCAGTGG
GCAGAGCGCACATCGCCCACAGTCCCCGAGAAGTTGGGGGGAGGGGTCGGCAATTGAACCGGTGCCTAGA
GAAGGTGGCGCGGGGTAAACTGGGAAAGTGATGTCGTGTACTGGCTCCGCCTTTTTCCCGAGGGTGGGGG
AGAACCGTATATAAGTGCAGTAGTCGCCGTGAACGTTCTTTTTCGCAACGGGTTTGCCGCCAGAACACAG
GTAAGTGCCGTGTGTGGTTCCCGCGGGCCTGGCCTCTTTACGGGTTATGGCCCTTGCGTGCCTTGAATTA
CTTCCACCTGGCTGCAGTACGTGATTCTTGATCCCGAGCTTCGGGTTGGAAGTGGGTGGGAGAGTTCGAG
GCCTTGCGCTTAAGGAGCCCCTTCGCCTCGTGCTTGAGTTGAGGCCTGGCCTGGGCGCTGGGGCCGCCGC
GTGCGAATCTGGTGGCACCTTCGCGCCTGTCTCGCTGCTTTCGATAAGTCTCTAGCCATTTAAAATTTTT
GATGACCTGCTGCGACGCTTTTTTTCTGGCAAGATAGTCTTGTAAATGCGGGCCAAGATCTGCACACTGG
TATTTCGGTTTTTGGGGCCGCGGGCGGCGACGGGGCCCGTGCGTCCCAGCGCACATGTTCGGCGAGGCGG
GGCCTGCGAGCGCGGCCACCGAGAATCGGACGGGGGTAGTCTCAAGCTGGCCGGCCTGCTCTGGTGCCTG
GCCTCGCGCCGCCGTGTATCGCCCCGCCCTGGGCGGCAAGGCTGGCCCGGTCGGCACCAGTTGCGTGAGC
GGAAAGATGGCCGCTTCCCGGCCCTGCTGCAGGGAGCTCAAAATGGAGGACGCGGCGCTCGGGAGAGCGG
GCGGGTGAGTCACCCACACAAAGGAAAAGGGCCTTTCCGTCCTCAGCCGTCGCTTCATGTGACTCCACGG
AGTACCGGGCGCCGTCCAGGCACCTCGATTAGTTCTCGAGCTTTTGGAGTACGTCGTCTTTAGGTTGGGG
GGAGGGGTTTTATGCGATGGAGTTTCCCCACACTGAGTGGGTGGAGACTGAAGTTAGGCCAGCTTGGCAC
TTGATGTAATTCTCCTTGGAATTTGCCCTTTTTGAGTTTGGATCTTGGTTCATTCTCAAGCCTCAGACAG
TGGTTCAAAGTTTTTTTCTTCCATTTCAGGTGTCGTGAGGCTAGCACCGCCACCATGCCCTGCTGTAGTC
ACAGGAGCTGTAGAGAGGACCCCGGTACATCTGAAAGCCGGGAAATGATGTTTCAGGACCCAGTGGCCTT
TGAGGATGTGGCTGTGAACTTCACCCAGGAAGAGTGGACATTGCTGGATATTTCCCAGAAGAATCTCTTC
AGGGAAGTGATGCTGGAAACTTTCAGGAACCTGACCTCTATAGGAAAAAAATGGAGTGACCAGAACATTG
AATATGAGTACCAAAACCCCAGAAGAAGCTTCAGGAGTCTCATAGAAGAGAAAGTCAATGAAATTAAAGA
AGACAGTCATTGTGGAGAAACTTTTACCCAGGTTCCAGATGACAGACTGAACTTCCAGGAGAAGAAAGCT
TCTCCTGAAGTAAAATCATGTGACAGCTTTGTGTGTGCAGAAGTTGGCATAGGTAACTCATCTTTTAATA
TGAGCATCAGAGGTGACACTGGACACAAGGCATATGAGTATCAGGAATATGGACCAAAGCCATATAAGTG
TCAACAACCTAAAAATAAGAAAGCCTTCAGGTATCGCCCATCCATTAGAACACAAGAAAGGGATCACACT
GGAGAGAAACCCTATGCTTGTAAAGTCTGTGGAAAAACCTTTATTTTCCATTCAAGCATTCGAAGACACA
TGGTAATGCACAGTGGGGATGGAACTTATAAATGTAAATTTTGTGGGAAAGCCTTCCATTCTTTCAGTTT
ATATCTTATCCATGAAAGAACTCACACTGGAGAGAAACCATATGAATGTAAACAATGTGGTAAATCCTTT
ACTTATTCTGCTACCCTTCAAATACATGAAAGAACTCACACTGGGGAGAAGCCCTATGAATGTAGCAAAT
GTGATAAAGCATTTCATAGTTCTAGTTCCTATCATAGACATGAAAGAAGTCACATGGGAGAGAAGCCTTA
TCAATGCAAAGAATGTGGAAAAGCATTTGCATATACCAGTTCTCTTCGTAGACATGAAAGGACCCACTCT
GGGAAAAAACCGTATGAATGTAAGCAATATGGGGAAGGCTTATCCTATCTTATAAGTTTTCAAACACACA
TAAGAATGAACTCTGGAGAAAGACCTTATAAATGTAAGATATGTGGGAAAGGCTTTTATTCTGCCAAGTC
ATTTCAAACACATGAAAAAACTCACACTGGAGAGAAACGCTATAAATGCAAGCAATGTGGTAAAGCCTTC
AATCTTTCCAGTTCCTTTCGATATCATGAAAGGATTCACACTGGAGAGAAACCCTATGAGTGTAAGCAGT
GTGGGAAAGCCTTCAGATCTGCCTCACAGCTTCGAGTGCACGGTGGGACTCACACTGGAGAGAAACCCTA
TGAATGTAAGGAATGTGGGAAAGCCTTCAGATCTACCTCACACCTTCGAGTGCATGGTAGGACTCATACT
GGAGAGAAACCCTATGAATGTAAGGAATGTGGGAAAGCCTTCAGATATGTGAAGCACCTTCAAATTCATG
AAAGGACAGAAAAACACATAAGAATGCCCTCTGGAGAAAGACCTTATAAATGTAGTATATGTGAGAAAGG
CTTTTATTCTGCCAAGTCATTTCAAACACATGAAAAAACTCACACTGGAGAGAAACCCTATGAATGCAAC
CAATGTGGTAAAGCCTTCAGATGTTGCAATTCCCTTCGATATCATGAAAGGACTCACACTGGAGAGAAAC
CCTATGAGTGTAAGCAATGTGGGAAAGCCTTCAGATCTGCCTCACACCTTCGAATGCATGAAAGGACTCA
CACTGGAGAGAAACCCTATGAGTGTAAGCAATGTGGGAAAGCCTTCAGTTGTGCCTCAAACCTTCGAAAG
CATGGTAGGACTCACACTGGAGAGAAACCCTATGAGTGTAAGCAATGTGGGAAAGCCTTCAGATCTGCCT
CAAACCTTCAGATGCATGAAAGGACTCACACTGGAGAGAAACCCTATGAATGTAAGGAATGCGAAAAAGC
ATTCTGTAAATTCTCTTCTTTTCAAATACATGAAAGGAAGCACAGAGGAGAGAAGCCCTATGAATGTAAG
CATTGTGGGAATGGATTCACATCTGCCAAGATTCTTCAAATACATGCAAGAACACACATTGGAGAGAAAC
ACTATGAATGTAAGGAATGCGGAAAAGCATTCAATTATTTTTCTTCCTTGCATATACACGCAAGGACTCA
TATGGGAGAGAAGCCATATGAATGTAAGGATTGTGGGAAAGCATTCAGCTAGTAATGAACTAGTCCGTAA
CTTGAAAGTATTTCGATTTCTTGGCTTTATATATCTTGTGGAAAGGACGAAAAGATAAGTCTACCATTGC
TCCTACGCGTTAAGTCGACAATCAACCTCTGGATTACAAAATTTGTGAAAGATTGACTGGTATTCTTAAC
TATGTTGCTCCTTTTACGCTATGTGGATACGCTGCTTTAATGCCTTTGTATCATGCTATTGCTTCCCGTA
TGGCTTTCATTTTCTCCTCCTTGTATAAATCCTGGTTGCTGTCTCTTTATGAGGAGTTGTGGCCCGTTGT
CAGGCAACGTGGCGTGGTGTGCACTGTGTTTGCTGACGCAACCCCCACTGGTTGGGGCATTGCCACCACC
TGTCAGCTCCTTTCCGGGACTTTCGCTTTCCCCCTCCCTATTGCCACGGCGGAACTCATCGCCGCCTGCC
TTGCCCGCTGCTGGACAGGGGCTCGGCTGTTGGGCACTGACAATTCCGTGGTGTTGTCGGGGAAATCATC
GTCCTTTCCTTGGCTGCTCGCCTGTGTTGCCACCTGGATTCTGCGCGGGACGTCCTTCTGCTACGTCCCT
TCGGCCCTCAATCCAGCGGACCTTCCTTCCCGCGGCCTGCTGCCGGCTCTGCGGCCTCTTCCGCGTCTTC
GCCTTCGCCCTCAGACGAGTCGGATCTCCCTTTGGGCCGCCTCCCCGCGTCGACTTTAAGACCAATGACT
TACAAGGCAGCTGTAGATCTTAGCCACTTTTTAAAAGAAAAGGGGGGACTGGAAGGGCTAATTCACTCCC
AACGAAGACAAGATCTGCTTTTTGCTTGTACTGGGTCTCTCTGGTTAGACCAGATCTGAGCCTGGGAGCT
CTCTGGCTAACTAGGGAACCCACTGCTTAAGCCTCAATAAAGCTTGCCTTGAGTGCTTCAAGTAGTGTGT
GCCCGTCTGTTGTGTGACTCTGGTAACTAGAGATCCCTCAGACCCTTTTAGTCAGTGTGGAAAATCTCTA
GCAGTACGTATAGTAGTTCATGTCATCTTATTATTCAGTATTTATAACTTGCAAAGAAATGAATATCAGA
GAGTGAGAGGAACTTGTTTATTGCAGCTTATAATGGTTACAAATAAAGCAATAGCATCACAAATTTCACA
AATAAAGCATTTTTTTCACTGCATTCTAGTTGTGGTTTGTCCAAACTCATCAATGTATCTTATCATGTCT
GGCTCTAGCTATCCCGCCCCTAACTCCGCCCATCCCGCCCCTAACTCCGCCCAGTTCCGCCCATTCTCCG
CCCCATGGCTGACTAATTTTTTTTATTTATGCAGAGGCCGAGGCCGCCTCGGCCTCTGAGCTATTCCAGA
AGTAGTGAGGAGGCTTTTTTGGAGGCCTAGGGACGTACCCAATTCGCCCTATAGTGAGTCGTATTACGCG
CGCTCACTGGCCGTCGTTTTACAACGTCGTGACTGGGAAAACCCTGGCGTTACCCAACTTAATCGCCTTG
CAGCACATCCCCCTTTCGCCAGCTGGCGTAATAGCGAAGAGGCCCGCACCGATCGCCCTTCCCAACAGTT
GCGCAGCCTGAATGGCGAATGGG
[124 nt withheld, positions 7934-8057]
C
[91 nt withheld, positions 8059-8149]
A
[49 nt withheld, positions 8151-8199]
CCTTTGACGTTGGAGTCCACGTTCTTT
[37 nt withheld, positions 8227-8263]
ACCCTATCTCGGTCTATTCTTTTGATTTATAAGGGATTTTGCCGATTTCGGCCTATTGGTTAAAAAATGA
GCTGATTTAACAAAAATTTAACGCGAATTTTAACAAAATATTAACGCTTACAATTTAGGTGGCACTTTTC
GGGGAAATGTGCGCGGAACCCCTATTTGTTTATTTTTCTAAATACATTCAAATATGTATCCGCTCATGAG
ACAATAACCCTGATAAATGCTTCAATAATATTGAAAAAGGAAGAGTATGAGTATTCAACATTTCCGTGTC
GCCCTTATTCCCTTTTTTGCGGCATTTTGCCTTCCTGTTTTTGCTCACCCAGAAACGCTGGTGAAAGTAA
AAGATGCTGAAGATCAGTTGGGTGCACGAGTGGGTTACATCGAACTGGATCTCAACAGCGGTAAGATCCT
TGAGAGTTTTCGCCCCGAAGAACGTTTTCCAATGATGAGCACTTTTAAAGTTCTGCTATGTGGCGCGGTA
TTATCCCGTATTGACGCCGGGCAAGAGCAACTCGGTCGCCGCATACACTATTCTCAGAATGACTTGGTTG
AGTACTCACCAGTCACAGAAAAGCATCTTACGGATGGCATGACAGTAAGAGAATTATGCAGTGCTGCCAT
AACCATGAGTGATAACACTGCGGCCAACTTACTTCTGACAACGATCGGAGGACCGAAGGAGCTAACCGCT
TTTTTGCACAACATGGGGGATCATGTAACTCGCCTTGATCGTTGGGAACCGGAGCTGAATGAAGCCATAC
CAAACGACGAGCGTGACACCACGATGCCTGTAGCAATGGCAACAACGTTGCGCAAACTATTAACTGGCGA
ACTACTTACTCTAGCTTCCCGGCAACAATTAATAGACTGGATGGAGGCGGATAAAGTTGCAGGACCACTT
CTGCGCTCGGCCCTTCCGGCTGGCTGGTTTATTGCTGATAAATCTGGAGCCGGTGAGCGTGGGTCTCGCG
GTATCATTGCAGCACTGGGGCCAGATGGTAAGCCCTCCCGTATCGTAGTTATCTACACGACGGGGAGTCA
GGCAACTATGGATGAACGAAATAGACAGATCGCTGAGATAGGTGCCTCACTGATTAAGCATTGGTAACTG
TCAGACCAAGTTTACTCATATATACTTTAGATTGATTTAAAACTTCATTTTTAATTTAAAAGGATCTAGG
TGAAGATCCTTTTTGATAATCTCATGACCAAAATCCCTTAACGTGAGTTTTCGTTCCACTGAGCGTCAGA
CCCCGTAGAAAAGATCAAAGGATCTTCTTGAGATCCTTTTTTTCTGCGCGTAATCTGCTGCTTGCAAACA
AAAAAACCACCGCTACCAGCGGTGGTTTGTTTGCCGGATCAAGAGCTACCAACTCTTTTTCCGAAGGTAA
CTGGCTTCAGCAGAGCGCAGATACCAAATACTGTTCTTCTAGTGTAGCCGTAGTTAGGCCACCACTTCAA
GAACTCTGTAGCACCGCCTACATACCTCGCTCTGCTAATCCTGTTACCAGTGGCTGCTGCCAGTGGCGAT
AAGTCGTGTCTTACCGGGTTGGACTCAAGACGATAGTTACCGGATAAGGCGCAGCGGTCGGGCTGAACGG
GGGGTTCGTGCACACAGCCCAGCTTGGAGCGAACGACCTACACCGAACTGAGATACCTACAGCGTGAGCT
ATGAGAAAGCGCCACGCTTCCCGAAGGGAGAAAGGCGGACAGGTATCCGGTAAGCGGCAGGGTCGGAACA
GGAGAGCGCACGAGGGAGCTTCCAGGGGGAAACGCCTGGTATCTTTATAGTCCTGTCGGGTTTCGCCACC
TCTGACTTGAGCGTCGATTTTTGTGATGCTCGTCAGGGGGGCGGAGCCTATGGAAAAACGCCAGCAACGC
GGCCTTTTTACGGTTCCTGGCCTTTTGCTGGCCTTTTGCTCACATGTTCTTTCCTGCGTTATCCCCTGAT
TCTGTGGATAACCGTATTACCGCCTTTGAGTGAGCTGATACCGCTCGCCGCAGCCGAACGACCGAGCGCA
GCGAGTCAGTGAGCGAGGAAGCGGAAGAGCGCCCAATACGCAAACCGCCTCTCCCCGCGCGTTGGCCGAT
TCATTAATGCAGCTGGCACGACAGGTTTCCCGACTGGAAAGCGGGCAGTGAGCGCAACGCAATTAATGTG
AGTTAGCTCACTCATTAGGCACCCCAGGCTTTACACTTTATGCTTCCGGCTCGTATGTTGTGTGGAATTG
TGAGCGGATAACAATTTCACACAGGAAACAGCTATGACCATGATTACGCCAAGCGCGCAATTAACCCTCA
CTAAAGGGAACAAAAGCTGGAGCTGCAAGC
