>Addgene plasmid #143680 | TFORF0012 | depositor partial sequence | sequence record 283170 | Insert
ACCGCCACCATGCCCTGCTGTAGTCACAGGAGCTGTAGAGAGGACCCCGGTACATCTGAAAGCCGGGAAA
TGATGTTTCAGGACCCAGTGGCCTTTGAGGATGTGGCTGTGAACTTCACCCAGGAAGAGTGGACATTGCT
GGATATTTCCCAGAAGAATCTCTTCAGGGAAGTGATGCTGGAAACTTTCAGGAACCTGACCTCTATAGGA
AAAAAATGGAGTGACCAGAACATTGAATATGAGTACCAAAACCCCAGAAGAAGCTTCAGGAGTCTCATAG
AAGAGAAAGTCAATGAAATTAAAGAAGACAGTCATTGTGGAGAAACTTTTACCCAGGTTCCAGATGACAG
ACTGAACTTCCAGGAGAAGAAAGCTTCTCCTGAAGTAAAATCATGTGACAGCTTTGTGTGTGCAGAAGTT
GGCATAGGTAACTCATCTTTTAATATGAGCATCAGAGGTGACACTGGACACAAGGCATATGAGTATCAGG
AATATGGACCAAAGCCATATAAGTGTCAACAACCTAAAAATAAGAAAGCCTTCAGGTATCGCCCATCCAT
TAGAACACAAGAAAGGGATCACACTGGAGAGAAACCCTATGCTTGTAAAGTCTGTGGAAAAACCTTTATT
TTCCATTCAAGCATTCGAAGACACATGGTAATGCACAGTGGGGATGGAACTTATAAATGTAAATTTTGTG
GGAAAGCCTTCCATTCTTTCAGTTTATATCTTATCCATGAAAGAACTCACACTGGAGAGAAACCATATGA
ATGTAAACAATGTGGTAAATCCTTTACTTATTCTGCTACCCTTCAAATACATGAAAGAACTCACACTGGG
GAGAAGCCCTATGAATGTAGCAAATGTGATAAAGCATTTCATAGTTCTAGTTCCTATCATAGACATGAAA
GAAGTCACATGGGAGAGAAGCCTTATCAATGCAAAGAATGTGGAAAAGCATTTGCATATACCAGTTCTCT
TCGTAGACATGAAAGGACCCACTCTGGGAAAAAACCGTATGAATGTAAGCAATATGGGGAAGGCTTATCC
TATCTTATAAGTTTTCAAACACACATAAGAATGAACTCTGGAGAAAGACCTTATAAATGTAAGATATGTG
GGAAAGGCTTTTATTCTGCCAAGTCATTTCAAACACATGAAAAAACTCACACTGGAGAGAAACGCTATAA
ATGCAAGCAATGTGGTAAAGCCTTCAATCTTTCCAGTTCCTTTCGATATCATGAAAGGATTCACACTGGA
GAGAAACCCTATGAGTGTAAGCAGTGTGGGAAAGCCTTCAGATCTGCCTCACAGCTTCGAGTGCACGGTG
GGACTCACACTGGAGAGAAACCCTATGAATGTAAGGAATGTGGGAAAGCCTTCAGATCTACCTCACACCT
TCGAGTGCATGGTAGGACTCATACTGGAGAGAAACCCTATGAATGTAAGGAATGTGGGAAAGCCTTCAGA
TATGTGAAGCACCTTCAAATTCATGAAAGGACAGAAAAACACATAAGAATGCCCTCTGGAGAAAGACCTT
ATAAATGTAGTATATGTGAGAAAGGCTTTTATTCTGCCAAGTCATTTCAAACACATGAAAAAACTCACAC
TGGAGAGAAACCCTATGAATGCAACCAATGTGGTAAAGCCTTCAGATGTTGCAATTCCCTTCGATATCAT
GAAAGGACTCACACTGGAGAGAAACCCTATGAGTGTAAGCAATGTGGGAAAGCCTTCAGATCTGCCTCAC
ACCTTCGAATGCATGAAAGGACTCACACTGGAGAGAAACCCTATGAGTGTAAGCAATGTGGGAAAGCCTT
CAGTTGTGCCTCAAACCTTCGAAAGCATGGTAGGACTCACACTGGAGAGAAACCCTATGAGTGTAAGCAA
TGTGGGAAAGCCTTCAGATCTGCCTCAAACCTTCAGATGCATGAAAGGACTCACACTGGAGAGAAACCCT
ATGAATGTAAGGAATGCGAAAAAGCATTCTGTAAATTCTCTTCTTTTCAAATACATGAAAGGAAGCACAG
AGGAGAGAAGCCCTATGAATGTAAGCATTGTGGGAATGGATTCACATCTGCCAAGATTCTTCAAATACAT
GCAAGAACACACATTGGAGAGAAACACTATGAATGTAAGGAATGCGGAAAAGCATTCAATTATTTTTCTT
CCTTGCATATACACGCAAGGACTCATATGGGAGAGAAGCCATATGAATGTAAGGATTGTGGGAAAGCATT
CAGCTAGTAATGAACTAGTCCGTAACTTGAAAGTATTTCGATTTCTTGGCTTTATATATCTTGTGGAAAG
GACGAAAAGATAAGTCTACCATTGCTCCT
