>Addgene plasmid #143680 | TFORF0012 | depositor partial sequence | sequence record 283171 | Barcode
AAAGATAAGTCTACCATTGCTCCT
